>Addgene plasmid #184410 | TTR C10S S85C | addgene full sequence | sequence record 373580 | Addgene NGS Result
ATCCGGATATAGTTCCTCCTTTCAGCAAAAAACCCCTCAAGACCCGTTTAGAGGCCCCAAGGGGTTATGC
TAGTTATTGCTCAGCGGTGGCAGCAGCCAACTCAGCTTCCTTTCGGGCTTTGTAGCAGCCGGATCTCATT
CCTTGGGATTGGTGACGACAGCCGTGGTGGAATAGGAGTAGGGGCTCAGCAGGGCGGCAATGGTGTAGCG
GCGGGGGCCGGAGTCGTTGGCTGTGAATACCACCTCTGCATGCTCATGGAATGGGCAGATGCCAAGTGCC
TTCCAGTAAGATTTGGTGTCTATTTCCACTTTGTATATCCCTTCTACAAATTCCTCCTCAGTTGTGAGCC
CATGCAGCTCTCCAGACTCACTGGTTTTCCCAGAGGCAAATGGCTCCCAGGTGTCATCAGCAGCCTTTCT
GAACACATGCACGGCCACATTGATGGCAGGACTGCCTCGGACAGCATCTAGAACTTTGACCATCAGAGGA
CTCTTGGATTCACCGGTGCCCGTAGGACCCATATGTATATCTCCTTCTTAAAGTTAAACAAAATTATTTC
TAGAGGGGAATTGTTATCCGCTCACAATTCCCCTATAGTGAGTCGTATTAATTTCGCGGGATCGAGATCG
ATCTCGATCCTCTACGCCGGACGCATCGTGGCCGGCATCACCGGCGCCACAGGTGCGGTTGCTGGCGCCT
ATATCGCCGACATCACCGATGGGGAAGATCGGGCTCGCCACTTCGGGCTCATGAGCGCTTGTTTCGGCGT
GGGTATGGTGGCAGGCCCCGTGGCCGGGGGACTGTTGGGCGCCATCTCCTTGCATGCACCATTCCTTGCG
GCGGCGGTGCTCAACGGCCTCAACCTACTACTGGGCTGCTTCCTAATGCAGGAGTCGCATAAGGGAGAGC
GTCGAGATCCCGGACACCATCGAATGGCGCAAAACCTTTCGCGGTATGGCATGATAGCGCCCGGAAGAGA
GTCAATTCAGGGTGGTGAATGTGAAACCAGTAACGTTATACGATGTCGCAGAGTATGCCGGTGTCTCTTA
TCAGACCGTTTCCCGCGTGGTGAACCAGGCCAGCCACGTTTCTGCGAAAACGCGGGAAAAAGTGGAAGCG
GCGATGGCGGAGCTGAATTACATTCCCAACCGCGTGGCACAACAACTGGCGGGCAAACAGTCGTTGCTGA
TTGGCGTTGCCACCTCCAGTCTGGCCCTGCACGCGCCGTCGCAAATTGTCGCGGCGATTAAATCTCGCGC
CGATCAACTGGGTGCCAGCGTGGTGGTGTCGATGGTAGAACGAAGCGGCGTCGAAGCCTGTAAAGCGGCG
GTGCACAATCTTCTCGCGCAACGCGTCAGTGGGCTGATCATTAACTATCCGCTGGATGACCAGGATGCCA
TTGCTGTGGAAGCTGCCTGCACTAATGTTCCGGCGTTATTTCTTGATGTCTCTGACCAGACACCCATCAA
CAGTATTATTTTCTCCCATGAAGACGGTACGCGACTGGGCGTGGAGCATCTGGTCGCATTGGGTCACCAG
CAAATCGCGCTGTTAGCGGGCCCATTAAGTTCTGTCTCGGCGCGTCTGCGTCTGGCTGGCTGGCATAAAT
ATCTCACTCGCAATCAAATTCAGCCGATAGCGGAACGGGAAGGCGACTGGAGTGCCATGTCCGGTTTTCA
ACAAACCATGCAAATGCTGAATGAGGGCATCGTTCCCACTGCGATGCTGGTTGCCAACGATCAGATGGCG
CTGGGCGCAATGCGCGCCATTACCGAGTCCGGGCTGCGCGTTGGTGCGGACATCTCGGTAGTGGGATACG
ACGATACCGAAGACAGCTCATGTTATATCCCGCCGTTAACCACCATCAAACAGGATTTTCGCCTGCTGGG
GCAAACCAGCGTGGACCGCTTGCTGCAACTCTCTCAGGGCCAGGCGGTGAAGGGCAATCAGCTGTTGCCC
GTCTCACTGGTGAAAAGAAAAACCACCCTGGCGCCCAATACGCAAACCGCCTCTCCCCGCGCGTTGGCCG
ATTCATTAATGCAGCTGGCACGACAGGTTTCCCGACTGGAAAGCGGGCAGTGAGCGCAACGCAATTAATG
TAAGTTAGCTCACTCATTAGGCACCGGGATCTCGACCGATGCCCTTGAGAGCCTTCAACCCAGTCAGCTC
CTTCCGGTGGGCGCGGGGCATGACTATCGTCGCCGCACTTATGACTGTCTTCTTTATCATGCAACTCGTA
GGACAGGTGCCGGCAGCGCTCTGGGTCATTTTCGGCGAGGACCGCTTTCGCTGGAGCGCGACGATGATCG
GCCTGTCGCTTGCGGTATTCGGAATCTTGCACGCCCTCGCTCAAGCCTTCGTCACTGGTCCCGCCACCAA
ACGTTTCGGCGAGAAGCAGGCCATTATCGCCGGCATGGCGGCCCCACGGGTGCGCATGATCGTGCTCCTG
TCGTTGAGGACCCGGCTAGGCTGGCGGGGTTGCCTTACTGGTTAGCAGAATGAATCACCGATACGCGAGC
GAACGTGAAGCGACTGCTGCTGCAAAACGTCTGCGACCTGAGCAACAACATGAATGGTCTTCGGTTTCCG
TGTTTCGTAAAGTCTGGAAACGCGGAAGTCAGCGCCCTGCACCATTATGTTCCGGATCTGCATCGCAGGA
TGCTGCTGGCTACCCTGTGGAACACCTACATCTGTATTAACGAAGCGCTGGCATTGACCCTGAGTGATTT
TTCTCTGGTCCCGCCGCATCCATACCGCCAGTTGTTTACCCTCACAACGTTCCAGTAACCGGGCATGTTC
ATCATCAGTAACCCGTATCGTGAGCATCCTCTCTCGTTTCATCGGTATCATTACCCCCATGAACAGAAAT
CCCCCTTACACGGAGGCATCAGTGACCAAACAGGAAAAAACCGCCCTTAACATGGCCCGCTTTATCAGAA
GCCAGACATTAACGCTTCTGGAGAAACTCAACGAGCTGGACGCGGATGAACAGGCAGACATCTGTGAATC
GCTTCACGACCACGCTGATGAGCTTTACCGCAGCTGCCTCGCGCGTTTCGGTGATGACGGTGAAAACCTC
TGACACATGCAGCTCCCGGAGACGGTCACAGCTTGTCTGTAAGCGGATGCCGGGAGCAGACAAGCCCGTC
AGGGCGCGTCAGCGGGTGTTGGCGGGTGTCGGGGCGCAGCCATGACCCAGTCACGTAGCGATAGCGGAGT
GTATACTGGCTTAACTATGCGGCATCAGAGCAGATTGTACTGAGAGTGCACCATTGCGGTGTGAAATACC
GCACAGATGCGTAAGGAGAAAATACCGCATCAGGCGCTCTTCCGCTTCCTCGCTCACTGACTCGCTGCGC
TCGGTCGTTCGGCTGCGGCGAGCGGTATCAGCTCACTCAAAGGCGGTAATACGGTTATCCACAGAATCAG
GGGATAACGCAGGAAAGAACATGTGAGCAAAAGGCCAGCAAAAGGCCAGGAACCGTAAAAAGGCCGCGTT
GCTGGCGTTTTTCCATAGGCTCCGCCCCCCTGACGAGCATCACAAAAATCGACGCTCAAGTCAGAGGTGG
CGAAACCCGACAGGACTATAAAGATACCAGGCGTTTCCCCCTGGAAGCTCCCTCGTGCGCTCTCCTGTTC
CGACCCTGCCGCTTACCGGATACCTGTCCGCCTTTCTCCCTTCGGGAAGCGTGGCGCTTTCTCATAGCTC
ACGCTGTAGGTATCTCAGTTCGGTGTAGGTCGTTCGCTCCAAGCTGGGCTGTGTGCACGAACCCCCCGTT
CAGCCCGACCGCTGCGCCTTATCCGGTAACTATCGTCTTGAGTCCAACCCGGTAAGACACGACTTATCGC
CACTGGCAGCAGCCACTGGTAACAGGATTAGCAGAGCGAGGTATGTAGGCGGTGCTACAGAGTTCTTGAA
GTGGTGGCCTAACTACGGCTACACTAGAAGGACAGTATTTGGTATCTGCGCTCTGCTGAAGCCAGTTACC
TTCGGAAAAAGAGTTGGTAGCTCTTGATCCGGCAAACAAACCACCGCTGGTAGCGGTGGTTTTTTTGTTT
GCAAGCAGCAGATTACGCGCAGAAAAAAAGGATCTCAAGAAGATCCTTTGATCTTTTCTACGGGGTCTGA
CGCTCAGTGGAACGAAAACTCACGTTAAGGGATTTTGGTCATGAACAATAAAACTGTCTGCTTACATAAA
CAGTAATACAAGGGGTGTTATGAGCCATATTCAACGGGAAACGTCTTGCTCTAGGCCGCGATTAAATTCC
AACATGGATGCTGATTTATATGGGTATAAATGGGCTCGCGATAATGTCGGGCAATCAGGTGCGACAATCT
ATCGATTGTATGGGAAGCCCGATGCGCCAGAGTTGTTTCTGAAACATGGCAAAGGTAGCGTTGCCAATGA
TGTTACAGATGAGATGGTCAGACTAAACTGGCTGACGGAATTTATGCCTCTTCCGACCATCAAGCATTTT
ATCCGTACTCCTGATGATGCATGGTTACTCACCACTGCGATCCCCGGGAAAACAGCATTCCAGGTATTAG
AAGAATATCCTGATTCAGGTGAAAATATTGTTGATGCGCTGGCAGTGTTCCTGCGCCGGTTGCATTCGAT
TCCTGTTTGTAATTGTCCTTTTAACAGCGATCGCGTATTTCGTCTCGCTCAGGCGCAATCACGAATGAAT
AACGGTTTGGTTGATGCGAGTGATTTTGATGACGAGCGTAATGGCTGGCCTGTTGAACAAGTCTGGAAAG
AAATGCATAAACTTTTGCCATTCTCACCGGATTCAGTCGTCACTCATGGTGATTTCTCACTTGATAACCT
TATTTTTGACGAGGGGAAATTAATAGGTTGTATTGATGTTGGACGAGTCGGAATCGCAGACCGATACCAG
GATCTTGCCATCCTATGGAACTGCCTCGGTGAGTTTTCTCCTTCATTACAGAAACGGCTTTTTCAAAAAT
ATGGTATTGATAATCCTGATATGAATAAATTGCAGTTTCATTTGATGCTCGATGAGTTTTTCTAAGAATT
AATTCATGAGCGGATACATATTTGAATGTATTTAGAAAAATAAACAAATAGGGGTTCCGCGCACATTTCC
CCGAAAAGTGCCACCTAAATTGTAAGCGTTAATATTTTGTTAAAATTCGCGTTAAATTTTTGTTAAATCA
GCTCATTTTTTAACCAATAGGCCAAAATCGGCAAAATCCCTTATAAATCAAAAGAATAGACCGAGATAGG
GT
[37 nt withheld, positions 5253-5289]
AAAGAACGTGGACTCCAACGTCAAAGG
[49 nt withheld, positions 5317-5365]
T
[91 nt withheld, positions 5367-5457]
G
[124 nt withheld, positions 5459-5582]
CCCATTCGCCA
Features (pLannotate 1.2.2; 18 found; start..end, strand, type, name):
     26..73      -  terminator     T7 terminator: transcription terminator for bacteriophage T7 RNA polymerase
     81..123     -  CDS            SET1 (fragment): solubility-enhancement tag derived from T7 phage gene 10B
    139..519     -  CDS            TTR (fragment): TTHY_HUMAN - Also known as PALB. Experimental evidence at protein level: Swiss-Prot protein existence level 1. Thyroid hormone-binding protein. Probably transports thyroxine from the bloodstream to the brain. From Homo sapiens (Human).
    530..552     -  RBS            RBS: efficient ribosome binding site from bacteriophage T7 gene 10 (Olins and Rangwala, 1989)
    567..591     -  protein_bind   lac operator: The lac repressor binds to the lac operator to inhibit transcription in E. coli. This inhibition can be relieved by adding lactose or isopropyl-β-D-thiogalactopyranoside (IPTG). lac repressor encoded by lacI
    592..610     -  promoter       T7 promoter: promoter for bacteriophage T7 RNA polymerase
    636..915     +  CDS            TcR (fragment): tetracycline efflux protein; tet; confers resistance to tetracycline
    923..1000    +  promoter       lacI promoter: lacI
   1001..2083    +  CDS            lacI: lac repressor; lacI; The lac repressor binds to the lac operator to inhibit transcription in E. coli. This inhibition can be relieved by adding lactose or isopropyl-β-D-thiogalactopyranoside (IPTG).
   2096..2117    +  protein_bind   CAP binding site: CAP binding activates transcription in the presence of cAMP. E. coli catabolite activator protein
   2132..2423    +  CDS            TcR (fragment): tetracycline efflux protein; tet; confers resistance to tetracycline
   2495..2875    -  CDS            YPB1_ECOLX: Protein predicted: Swiss-Prot protein existence level 4. From Escherichia coli.
   2892..3083    +  CDS            rop: Rop protein, which maintains plasmids at low copy number; rop
   3185..3324    +  misc_feature   bom: basis of mobility region from pBR322
   3510..4098    -  rep_origin     ori: high-copy-number ColE1/pMB1/pBR322/pUC origin of replication
   4220..5035    +  CDS            KanR: aminoglycoside phosphotransferase; aph(3')-Ia; confers resistance to kanamycin in bacteria or G418 (Geneticin®) in eukaryotes
   5044..5101    -  promoter       AmpR promoter (fragment): bla
   5224..5582    -  rep_origin     f1 ori (sequence partly withheld): f1 bacteriophage origin of replication; arrow indicates direction of (+) strand synthesis
