[The description below was written by a language model from this plasmid's Addgene catalogue record and pLannotate feature annotations shown in this document.]
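Description:
TTR C10S S85C is a bacterial expression plasmid built on the pET29 backbone for producing a double-mutant form of human transthyretin (TTR), the thyroid hormone-binding transport protein, in E. coli. The roughly 387 bp insert carries two substitutions, C10S and S85C, which remove the native cysteine at position 10 and introduce a cysteine at position 85. The record does not say why this was done, though the associated work is a kinetic study of the multistep aggregation pathway of human transthyretin. The mutations were made on a wild-type TTR construct obtained from another laboratory.

Expression follows the standard pET arrangement. A T7 promoter with an adjacent lac operator drives the coding sequence, which is preceded by the T7 gene 10 ribosome binding site and followed by a T7 terminator. The plasmid-borne lacI gene, with its own promoter, supplies lac repressor, so transcription is held off until IPTG is added in a host that provides T7 RNA polymerase. A short fragment annotated as a T7 gene 10B-derived solubility tag lies between the TTR sequence and the terminator. The table does not show whether it is translated, and the catalogue lists no tags.

The plasmid replicates from a pBR322-type ColE1 origin with the rop gene and bom region, consistent with the low copy number listed, and is selected with kanamycin through aph(3')-Ia. An f1 origin is also present, and the tetracycline-resistance fragments and partial AmpR promoter are backbone remnants. The sequenced record is 5,593 nt, somewhat shorter than the 5,758 bp total in the catalogue entry.
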