Addgene plasmid #184410: TTR C10S S85C
Purpose: bacterial expression of TTR
Depositing lab: Peter Wright. Depositing organization: Scripps California (The Scripps Research Institute). Publication: Kinetic analysis of the multistep aggregation pathway of human transthyretin. Sun X, Dyson HJ, Wright PE. Proc Natl Acad Sci U S A. 2018 Jul 3;115(27):E6201-E6208. doi: 10.1073/pnas.1807024115. Epub 2018 Jun 18. PubMed 29915031.
Backbone
  Vector backbone: pet29
  Backbone manufacturer: emdmillipore
  Backbone size w/o insert (bp): 5371
  Total vector size (bp): 5758
  Vector type: Bacterial Expression
Growth in bacteria
  Bacterial resistance: Kanamycin, 50 μg/mL
  Growth temperature: 37°C
  Growth strain: DH5alpha
  Copy number: Low Copy
Gene/Insert
  Gene/Insert name: TTR
  Species: H. sapiens (human)
  Insert size (bp): 387
  Mutation: C10S, S85C
  Entrez Gene: TTR (a.k.a. ATTR, CTS, CTS1, HEL111, HsT2651, PALB, TBPA, TTN)
  Promoter: T7
  Cloning method: Ligation Independent Cloning
  Sequencing primers: 5′ T7; 3′ T7
Resource information
  A portion of this plasmid was derived from a plasmid made by: We made mutations on the wild type construct received from the Kelly lab. Description of wild type TTR plasmid generation in supplementary info of this reference : https://pubs.acs.org/doi/abs/10.1021/cb5004477
Terms and licenses: Academic/Nonprofit Terms; Industry Terms: Not Available to Industry
How to cite: TTR C10S S85C was a gift from Peter Wright (Addgene plasmid # 184410 ; http://n2t.net/addgene:184410 ; RRID:Addgene_184410)
