>Addgene plasmid #184410 | TTR C10S S85C | depositor partial sequence | sequence record 358246 | T7 promoter to terminator
GGATCGAGATCGATCTCGATCCCGCGAAATTAATACGACTCACTATAGGGGAATTGTGAGCGGATAACAA
TTCCCCTCTAGAAATAATTTTGTTTAACTTTAAGAAGGAGATATACATATGGGTCCTACGGGCACCGGTG
AATCCAAGAGTCCTCTGATGGTCAAAGTTCTAGATGCTGTCCGAGGCAGTCCTGCCATCAATGTGGCCGT
GCATGTGTTCAGAAAGGCTGCTGATGACACCTGGGAGCCATTTGCCTCTGGGAAAACCAGTGAGTCTGGA
GAGCTGCATGGGCTCACAACTGAGGAGGAATTTGTAGAAGGGATATACAAAGTGGAAATAGACACCAAAT
CTTACTGGAAGGCACTTGGCATCTGCCCATTCCATGAGCATGCAGAGGTGGTATTCACAGCCAACGACTC
CGGCCCCCGCCGCTACACCATTGCCGCCCTGCTGAGCCCCTACTCCTATTCCACCACGGCTGTCGTCACC
AATCCCAAGGAATGAGATCCGGCTGCTACAAAGCCCGAAAGGAAGCTGAGTTGGCTGCTGCCACCGCTGA
GCAATAACTAGCATAACCCCTTGGGGCCTCTGAAC
